>Addgene plasmid #207530 | pCasso | addgene full sequence | sequence record 422503 | Addgene NGS Result
TATTTGAGGCGCTAAATGAAACCTTAACGCTATGGAACTCGCCGCCCGACTGGGCTGGCGATGAGCGAAA
TGTAGTGCTTACGTTGTCCCGCATTTGGTACAGCGCAGTAACCGGCAAAATCGCGCCGAAGGATGTCGCT
GCCGACTGGGCAATGGAGCGCCTGCCGGCCCAGTATCAGCCCGTCATACTTGAAGCTAGACAGGCTTATC
TTGGACAAGAAGAAGATCGCTTGGCCTCGCGCGCAGATCAGTTGGAAGAATTTGTCCACTACGTGAAAGG
CGAGATCACCAAGGTAGTCGGCAAATAAGACAATTGTCCTTTTCCGCTGCATAACCCTGCTTCGGGGTCA
TTATAGCGATTTTTTCGGTATATCCATCCTTTTTCGCACGATATACAGGATTTTGCCAAAGGGTTCGTGT
AGACTTTCCTTGGTGTATCCAACGGCGTCAGCCGGGCAGGATAGGTGAAGTAGGCCCACCCGCGAGCGGG
TGTTCCTTCTTCACTGTCCCTTATTCGCACCTGGCGGTGCTCAACGGGAATCCTGCTCTGCGAGGCTGGC
CGTAGGCCGGCCGATAATCTCATGACCAAAATCCCTTAACGTGAGTTTTCGTTCCACTGAGCGTCAGACC
CCGTAGAAAAGATCAAAGGATCTTCTTGAGATTCTTTTTTTCTGCGCGTAATCTGCTGCTTGCAAACAAA
AAAACCACCGCTACCAGCGGTGGTTTGTTTGCCGGATCAAGAGCTACCAACTCTTTTTCCGAAGGTAACT
GGCTTCAGCAGAGCGCAGATACCAAATACTGTTCTTCTAGTATAGCCGTAGTTAGGCCACCACTTCAAGA
ACTCTGTAGCACCGCCTACATACCTCGCTCTGCTAATCCTGTTACCAGTGGCTGCTGCCAGTGGCGATAA
GTCGTGTCTTACCGGGTTGGACTCAAGACGATAGTTACCGGATAAGGCGCAGCGGTCGGGCTGAACGGGG
GGTTCGTGCACACAGCCCAGCTTGGAGCGAACGACCTACACCGAACTGAGATACCTACAGCGTGAGCTAT
GAGAAAGCGCCACGCTTCCCGAAGGGAGAAAGGCGGACAGGCATCCGGTAAGCGGCAGGGTCGGAACAGG
AGAGCGCACGAGGGAGCTTCCAGGGGGAAACGCCTGGTATCTTTATAGTCCTGTCGGGTTTCGCCACCTC
TGACTTGAGCGTCGATTTTTGTGATGCTCGTCAGGGGGGCGGAGCCTATGGAAAAACGCCAGCAACGCGG
CCGTGAAAGGCAGGCCGGTCCGTGGTGGCCACGGCCTCTAGGCCAGATCCAGCGGCATCTGGGTTAGTCG
AGCGCGGGCCGCTTCCCATGTCTCACCAGGGCGAGCCTGTTTCGCGATCTCAGCATCTGAAATCTTCCCG
GCCTTGCGCTTCGCTGGGGCCTTACCCACCGCCTTGGCGGGCTTCTTCGGTCCAAAACTGAACAACAGAT
GTGTGACCTTGCGCCCGGTCTTTCGCTGCGCCCACTCCACCTGTAGCGGGCTGTGCTCGTTGATCTGCGT
CACGGCTGGATCAAGCACTCGCAACTTGAAGTCCTTGATCGAGGGATACCGGCCTTCCAGTTGAAACCAC
TTTCGCAGCTGGTCAATTTCTATTTCGCGCTGGCCGATGCTGTCCCATTGCATGAGCAGCTCGTAAAGCC
TGATCGCGTGGGTGCTGTCCATCTTGGCCACGTCAGCCAAGGCGTATTTGGTGAACTGTTTGGTGAGTTC
CGTCAGGTACGGCAGCATGTCTTTGGTGAACCTGAGTTCTACACGGCCCTCACCCTCCCGGTAGATGATT
GTTTGCACCCAGCCGGTAATCATCACACTCGGTCTTTTCCCCTTGCCATTGGGCTCTTGGGTTAACCGGA
CTTCCCGCCGTTTCAGGCGCAGGGCCGCTTCTTTGAGCTGGTTGTAGGAAGATTCGATAGGGACACCCGC
CATCGTCGCTATGTCCTCCGCCGTCACTGAATACATCACTTCATCGGTGACAGGCTCGCTCCTCTTCACC
TGGCTAATACAGGCCAGAACGATCCGCTGTTCCTGAACACTGAGGCGATACGCGGCCTCGACCAGGGCAT
TGCTTTTGTAAACCATTGGGGGTGAGGCCACGTTCGACATATGTCCGCTCCCTTCTCTGACGCCGTCCAC
GCCCTAGGCATGGTCATGACTCCATTATTATTGTTTCTGTTGCATAAAGCCTAAGGGGTAGGCCTTACTA
GAGATAGCCTTACGTTAGTTATCCTTGTGTATAAGGGGACACTGTATCTGCGTCCCACAATACAACAAAT
CCGTCCCTTTACAACAACAAATCCGTCCCTTCTTAACAACAAATCCGTCCCTTAATGGCAACAAATCCGT
CCCTTTTTAAACTCTACAGGCCACGGATTACGTGGCCTGTAGACGTCCTAAAAGGTTTAAAAGGGAAAAG
GAAGAAAAGGGTGGAAACGCAAAAAACGCACCACTACGTGGCCCCGTTGGGGCCGCATTTGTGCCCCTGA
AGGGGCGGGGGAGGCGTCTGGGCAATCCCCGTTTTACCAGTCCCCTATCGCCGCCTGAGAGGGCGCAGGA
AGCGAGTAATCAGGGTATCGAGGCGGATTCACCCTTGGCGTCCAACCAGCGGCACCAGCGGCGCCTGAGA
GGGGCGCGCCCAGCTGTCTAGGGCGGCGGATTTGTCCTACTCAGGAGAGCGTTCACCGACAAACAACAGA
TAAAACGAAAGGCCCAGTCTTTCGACTGAGCTTTTCGTTTTATTTGATGCCTTTAATTAAACGTTCGTAA
TCAAGCCACTTCCTTTTTGCATTGACGCAGGGTGTCGGAAGGCAACTCGCCGAACGCGCTCCTATAGTTT
TCAGCGAAGCGTCCCAAATGTAAGAAGCCGTAGTCTAGGGCTATCTCAGTTATACTACGCACATTGGCAC
TGGGATCGTTCAAGCAGGCGCGGATGCTTTCGAGCTTGCGGTTGCGGATGTAGTTCTTCGGCGTGGTGCC
GGCGTGCTTCTCGAACAAATTGTAGAGCGAGCGTGGACTCATCATCGCCAGCTCCGCTAACCGCTCAAGG
CTGATATTCCGTTTGAGATTCTCCTCAATGAATTGAACGACTCGCTCGAAAGACGGGTTACCTTTGCTGA
AAATTTCACGGCTGACATTGCTGCCCAGCATTTCGAGCAGCTTGGAAGCGATGATCCCCGCATAGTGCTC
TTGGACCCGAGGCATCGACTTTGTATGTTCCGCTTCGTCACAAACTAACCCGAGTAGATTGATAAAGCCA
TCGAGTTGCTGGAGATTGTGTCGCGCGGCGAAACGGATACCCTCCCTCGGCTTGTGCCAATTGTTGTCAC
TGCACGCCCGATCAAGGACCACTGAGGGCAATTTAACGATAAATTTCTCGCAATCTTCTGAATAGGTCAG
GTCGGCTTGGTCATCCGGATTGAGCAGCAATAGTTCGCCCGGCGCAAAATAGTGCTCCTGGCCATGGCCA
CGCCACAGGCAATGGCCTTTGAGTATTATTTGCAGATGATAACAGGTTTCTAATCCAGGCGAGATTACCC
TCACGCTACCGCCGTAGCTGATTCGACACAGATCGAGGCATCCGAAGATTCTGTGGTGCAGCCTGCCTGC
CGGGCGCCCGCCCTTGGGCAGGCGAATAGAGTGCGTACCGACATACTGGTTAACATAATCGGAGACTGCA
TAGGGCTCGGCGTGGACGAAGATCTGACTTTTCTCGTTCAATAAGCAAAAATCCATAGTTCACGGTTCTC
TTATTTTAATGTGGGCTGCTTGGTGTGATGTAGAAAGGCGCCAAGTCGATGAAAATGCATCTCGACGTGA
TGCGTATACGGGTTACCCCCATTGCCACGTTGCGCCATCCTTTTTGCAATCAGTGACCACTTTTCCAAGC
AAAAATAACGCCAAGCAGAACGAAGACGTTCTTTTTAAGAAGCGAGAACACCAGAAGTTCGTGCTGTCGG
GGCATGGGGCGACGAATTGGCGGATAAAGGGGATCTGCTGGATATTACGGCCTTTTTAAAGACCGTAAAG
AAAAATAAGCACAAGTTTTATCCGGCCTTTATTCACATTCTTGCCCGCCTGATGAATGCTCATCCGTAAT
TACGTATGGCAATGAAAGACGGTGAGCTGGTGATATGGGATAGTGTTCACCCTTGTTACACCGTTTTCCA
TGAGCAAACTGAAACGTTTTCATCGCTCTGGAGTGAATACCACGACGATTTCCGGCAGTTTCTACACATA
TATTCGCAAGATGTGGCGTGTTACGGTGAAAACCTGGCCTATTTCCCTAAAGGGTTTATTGAGAATATGT
TTTTCGTCTCAGCCAATCCCTGGGTGAGTTTCACCAGTTTTGATTTAAACGTGGCCAATATGGACAACTT
CTTCGCCCCCGTTTTCACCATGCATGGGAATTAGCTTGATCTGACCAACGACCGGTAGCGGAGCTATCCA
ACGGCGGTATACCAGGAAAACACACAGCAGGTACATCAGAACAGTACCATGACTGAAGAACAAATAGTTT
TTTCCTGATCCATAAAGCAGAACGGCCTGCTCCATGACAAATCTGGCTCCCCAACTAATGCCCCATGCAG
CCAGCATAACCAGCATAAAGTGCAGTGTCCGGTTTGATAGGGATAAGTCCAGCCTTGCAAGAAGCGGATA
CAGGAGTGCAAAAAATGGCTATCTCTAGTAAGGCCTACCCCTTAGGCTTTATGCAACAGAAACAATAATA
ATGGAGTCATGACCATGCCTAGGCCGCGGTTAGGAGGAAAAACATATGAGTAGCGAAACCGGTCCGGTTG
CAGTGGATCCGACCCTGCGCCGTCGCATTGAACCGCACGAGTTTGAAGTGTTCTTTGATCCGCGCGAGCT
GCGCAAAGAAACTTGCCTGCTGTACGAGATTAACTGGGGTGGCCGCCATAGCATCTGGCGCCATACCAGC
CAGAACACCAATAAGCACGTGGAAGTGAATTTTATTGAAAAATTTACCACCGAGCGCTACTTCTGCCCTA
ATACCCGCTGCAGCATCACCTGGTTTCTGAGCTGGAGCCCGTGCGGCGAATGTAGTCGCGCCATTACCGA
GTTCCTGAGCCGCTATCCGCATGTGACCCTGTTCATCTACATCGCCCGTCTGTACCATCACGCCGATCCG
CGCAATCGCCAAGGTCTGCGTGATCTGATTAGCAGCGGTGTGACCATCCAGATCATGACCGAACAAGAGA
GCGGCTATTGCTGGCGCAACTTCGTGAACTATTCTCCGAGCAACGAAGCCCACTGGCCGCGTTATCCGCA
TCTGTGGGTGCGCCTGTATGTGCTGGAGCTGTACTGCATCATCCTGGGCCTGCCGCCTTGCCTGAATATT
CTGCGCCGTAAACAGCCGCAACTGACATTCTTCACCATCGCACTGCAGAGCTGCCATTATCAGCGCCTGC
CGCCGCACATTTTATGGGCCACCGGTCTGAAAAGCGGTAGTGAAACTCCGGGCACAAGCGAAAGCGCAAC
CCCGGAAAGTGACAAGAAGTACAGCATCGGCCTGGCCATCGGCACCAACTCTGTGGGCTGGGCCGTGATC
ACCGACGAGTACAAGGTGCCCAGCAAGAAATTCAAGGTGCTGGGCAACACCGACCGGCACAGCATCAAGA
AGAACCTGATCGGAGCCCTGCTGTTCGACAGCGGCGAAACAGCCGAGAGAACCCGGCTGAAGAGAACCGC
CAGAAGAAGATACACCAGACGGAAGAACCGGATCTGCTATCTGCAAGAGATCTTCAGCAACGAGATGGCC
AAGGTGGACGACAGCTTCTTCCACAGACTGGAAGAGTCCTTCCTGGTGGAAGAGGATAAGAAGCACGAGC
GGCACCCCATCTTCGGCAACATCGTGGACGAGGTGGCCTACCACGAGAAGTACCCCACCATCTACCACCT
GAGAAAGAAACTGGTGGACAGCACCGACAAGGCTGACCTGCGGCTGATCTATCTGGCCCTGGCCCACATG
ATCAAGTTCCGGGGCCACTTCCTGATCGAGGGCGACCTGAACCCCGACAACAGCGACGTGGACAAGCTGT
TCATCCAGCTGGTGCAGACCTACAACCAGCTGTTCGAGGAAAACCCCATCAACGCCAGCGGCGTGGACGC
CAAGGCCATCCTGTCTGCCAGACTGAGCAAGAGCAGACGGCTGGAAAATCTGATCGCCCAGCTGCCCGGC
GAGAAGAAGAATGGCCTGTTCGGAAACCTGATTGCCCTGAGCCTGGGCCTGACCCCCAACTTCAAGAGCA
ACTTCGACCTGGCCGAGGATGCCAAACTGCAGCTGAGCAAGGACACCTACGACGACGACCTGGACAACCT
GCTGGCCCAGATCGGCGACCAGTACGCCGACCTGTTTCTGGCCGCCAAGAACCTGTCCGACGCCATCCTG
CTGAGCGACATCCTGAGAGTGAACACCGAGATCACCAAGGCCCCCCTGAGCGCCTCTATGATCAAGAGAT
ACGACGAGCACCACCAGGACCTGACCCTGCTGAAAGCTCTCGTGCGGCAGCAGCTGCCTGAGAAGTACAA
AGAGATTTTCTTCGACCAGAGCAAGAACGGCTACGCCGGCTACATTGACGGCGGAGCCAGCCAGGAAGAG
TTCTACAAGTTCATCAAGCCCATCCTGGAAAAGATGGACGGCACCGAGGAACTGCTCGTGAAGCTGAACA
GAGAGGACCTGCTGCGGAAGCAGCGGACCTTCGACAACGGCAGCATCCCCCACCAGATCCACCTGGGAGA
GCTGCACGCCATTCTGCGGCGGCAGGAAGATTTTTACCCATTCCTGAAGGACAACCGGGAAAAGATCGAG
AAGATCCTGACCTTCCGCATCCCCTACTACGTGGGCCCTCTGGCCAGGGGAAACAGCAGATTCGCCTGGA
TGACCAGAAAGAGCGAGGAAACCATCACCCCCTGGAACTTCGAGGAAGTGGTGGACAAGGGCGCTTCCGC
CCAGAGCTTCATCGAGCGGATGACCAACTTCGATAAGAACCTGCCCAACGAGAAGGTGCTGCCCAAGCAC
AGCCTGCTGTACGAGTACTTCACCGTGTATAACGAGCTGACCAAAGTGAAATACGTGACCGAGGGAATGA
GAAAGCCCGCTTTCCTGAGCGGCGAGCAGAAAAAGGCCATCGTGGACCTGCTGTTCAAGACCAACCGGAA
AGTGACCGTGAAGCAGCTGAAAGAGGACTACTTCAAGAAAATCGAGTGTTTTGATAGTGTTGAAATTTCA
GGAGTTGAAGATAGATTTAATGCTTCATTAGGTACCTACCATGATTTGCTAAAAATTATTAAAGATAAAG
ATTTTTTGGATAATGAAGAAAATGAAGATATCTTAGAGGATATTGTTTTAACATTGACCTTATTTGAAGA
TAGGGAGATGATTGAGGAAAGACTTAAAACATATGCTCACCTCTTTGATGATAAGGTGATGAAACAGCTT
AAACGTCGCCGTTATACTGGTTGGGGACGTTTGTCTCGAAAATTGATTAATGGTATTAGGGATAAGCAAT
CTGGCAAAACAATATTAGATTTTTTGAAATCAGATGGTTTTGCCAATCGCAATTTTATGCAGCTGATCCA
TGATGATAGTTTGACATTTAAAGAAGACATTCAAAAAGCACAAGTGTCTGGACAAGGCGATAGTTTACAT
GAACATATTGCAAATTTAGCTGGTAGCCCTGCTATTAAAAAAGGTATTTTACAGACTGTAAAAGTTGTTG
ATGAATTGGTCAAAGTAATGGGGCGGCATAAGCCAGAAAATATCGTTATTGAAATGGCACGTGAAAATCA
GACAACTCAAAAGGGCCAGAAAAATTCGCGAGAGCGTATGAAACGAATCGAAGAAGGTATCAAAGAATTA
GGAAGTCAGATTCTTAAAGAGCATCCTGTTGAAAATACTCAATTGCAAAATGAAAAGCTCTATCTCTATT
ATCTCCAAAATGGAAGAGACATGTATGTGGACCAAGAATTAGATATTAATCGTTTAAGTGATTATGATGT
CGATCACATTGTTCCACAAAGTTTCCTTAAAGACGATTCAATAGACAATAAGGTCTTAACGCGTTCTGAT
AAAAATCGTGGTAAATCGGATAACGTTCCAAGTGAAGAAGTAGTCAAAAAGATGAAAAACTATTGGAGAC
AACTTCTAAACGCCAAGTTAATCACTCAACGTAAGTTTGATAATTTAACGAAAGCTGAACGTGGAGGTTT
GAGTGAACTTGATAAAGCTGGTTTTATCAAACGCCAATTGGTTGAAACTCGCCAAATCACTAAGCATGTG
GCACAAATTTTGGATAGTCGCATGAATACTAAATACGATGAAAATGATAAACTTATTCGAGAGGTTAAAG
TGATTACCTTAAAATCTAAATTAGTTTCTGACTTCCGAAAAGATTTCCAATTCTATAAAGTACGTGAGAT
TAACAATTACCATCATGCCCATGATGCGTATCTAAATGCCGTCGTTGGAACTGCTTTGATTAAGAAATAT
CCAAAACTTGAATCGGAGTTTGTCTATGGTGATTATAAAGTTTATGATGTTCGTAAAATGATTGCTAAGT
CTGAGCAAGAAATAGGCAAAGCAACCGCAAAATATTTCTTTTACTCTAATATCATGAACTTCTTCAAAAC
AGAAATTACACTTGCAAATGGAGAGATTCGCAAACGCCCTCTAATCGAAACTAATGGGGAAACTGGAGAA
ATTGTCTGGGATAAAGGGCGAGATTTTGCCACAGTGCGCAAAGTATTGTCCATGCCCCAAGTCAATATTG
TCAAGAAAACAGAAGTACAGACAGGCGGATTCTCCAAGGAGTCAATCCGGCCCAAGCGGAACAGCGATAA
GCTCATCGCGCGGAAAAAAGATTGGGACCCTAAAAAGTATGGGGGGTTCTTGTGGCCGACGGTCGCTTAC
AGCGTCTTGGTCGTGGCAAAGGTCGAAAAGGGCAAGTCGAAAAAGCTCAAATCGGTCAAAGAGTTGTTGG
GTATTACGATTATGGAGCGGTCCTCGTTCGAAAAGAACCCCATCGACTTTCTGGAAGCCAAAGGCTATAA
GGAAGTCAAGAAGGATCTCATCATCAAATTGCCGAAATATTCCCTCTTTGAATTGGAAAACGGTCGTAAG
CGTATGCTGGCCTCGGCGAAGCAACTGCAGAAAGGGAACGAATTGGCGCTCCCTTCCAAGTATGTGAACT
TCCTCTACCTCGCGTCGCACTACGAGAAGTTGAAAGGGTCGCCAGAAGATAATGAACAAAAGCAGCTCTT
TGTGGAGCAGCACAAGCATTACCTCGACGAGATTATCGAGCAAATTAGCGAGTTCAGCAAACGGGTCATT
CTCGCCGACGCCAATCTCGACAAAGTGCTGTCCGCATACAATAAGCATCGGGACAAACCAATTCGGGAGC
AAGCCGAAAATATCATCCACCTGTTTACCTTGACCCGCCTGGGTGCCCCTCGCGCGTTCAAGTACTTTGA
TACCACCATCGACCCAAAACAGTACCGGTCCACGAAGGAGGTCCTCGATGCTACCCTCATCCATCAGAGC
ATTACCGGCCTCTATGAGACGCGCATCGACCTCTCGCAGCTGGGGGGTGATAGCGGCGGGAGCGGCGGGA
GCGGGGGGAGCACTAACCTCAGCGACATTATCGAGAAGGAAACCGGGAAGCAACTGGTGATTCAGGAGAG
CATCCTGATGCTCCCCGAGGAGGTGGAGGAAGTGATCGGGAACAAGCCGGAGAGCGACATCTTGGTCCAC
ACCGCCTATGACGAAAGCACCGATGAGAACGTCATGCTCTTGACGTCCGATGCGCCTGAGTACAAGCCGT
GGGCCCTCGTCATTCAAGACTCCAATGGTGAAAACAAAATTAAGATGCTGAGCGGAGGATCCGGAGGATC
TGGAGGCAGCACTAACCTCAGCGACATTATCGAGAAGGAAACCGGGAAGCAACTGGTGATTCAGGAGAGC
ATCCTGATGCTCCCCGAGGAGGTGGAGGAAGTGATCGGGAACAAGCCGGAGAGCGACATCTTGGTCCACA
CCGCCTATGACGAAAGCACCGATGAGAACGTCATGCTCTTGACGTCCGATGCGCCTGAGTACAAGCCGTG
GGCCCTCGTCATTCAAGACTCCAATGGTGAAAACAAAATTAAGATGTGATCTAGAGTCTTTATTTGACAT
GCGTGATGTTTAGAATTATAATTTGGGGACCTTAAGGAGGTTTTCTAATGATCATGGGAATTCATAAAGG
TGAAGAACTGTTCACCGGTGTTGTTCCGATCCTGGTTGAACTGGATGGTGATGTTAACGGCCACAAATTC
TCTGTTCGTGGTGAAGGTGAAGGTGATGCAACCAACGGTAAACTGACCCTGAAATTCATCTGCACTACCG
GTAAACTGCCGGTTCCATGGCCGACTCTGGTGACTACCCTGACCTATGGTGTTCAGTGTTTTTCTCGTTA
CCCGGATCACATGAAGCAGCATGATTTCTTCAAATCTGCAATGCCGGAAGGTTATGTACAGGAGCGCACC
ATTTCTTTCAAAGACGATGGCACCTACAAAACCCGTGCAGAGGTTAAATTTGAAGGTGATACTCTGGTGA
ACCGTATTGAACTGAAAGGCATTGATTTCAAAGAGGACGGCAACATCCTGGGCCACAAACTGGAATATAA
CTTCAACTCCCATAACGTTTACATCACCGCAGACAAACAGAAGAACGGTATCAAAGCTAACTTCAAAATT
CGCCATAACGTTGAAGACGGTAGCGTACAGCTGGCGGACCACTACCAGCAGAACACTCCGATCGGTGATG
GTCCGGTTCTGCTGCCGGATAACCACTACCTGTCCACCCAGTCTAAACTGTCCAAAGACCCGAACGAAAA
GCGCGACCACATGGTGCTGCTGGAGTTCGTTACTGCAGCAGGTATCACGCACGGCATGGATGAACTCTAC
AAATAAAAGCTTGCGGCCGCGTCGTGACTGGGAAAACCCTGGCGACTAGTCTTGGACTCCTGTTGATAGA
TCCAGTAATGACCTCAGAACTCCATCTGGATTTGTTCAGAACGCTCGGTTGCCGCCGGGCGTTTTTTATT
GGTGAGAATCCAGGGGTCCCTTTAATTAATTGTTGACAATTAATCATCGGCATAGTATATCGGCATAGTA
TAATACGACAAGGTGAGGAACTAAACCCCTAGGCCGCGGCCGCGCGGAGACCCGAGACTGGTCTCAGTTT
TAGAGCTAGAAATAGCAAGTTAAAATAAGGCTAGTCCGTTATCAACTTGAAAAAGTGGCACCGAGTCGGT
GCAATTCGAGCTCGGTACCCGGGGATCCCAATAATTACGATTTACGTATTTAAATGAACCTTGACCGAAC
GCAGCGGTGGTAACGGCGCAGTGGCGGTTTTCATGGCTTGTTATGACTGTTTTTTTGGGGTACAGTCTAT
GCCTCGGGCATCCAAGCAGCAAGCGCGTTACGCCGTGGGTCGATGTTTGATGTTATGGAGCAGCAACGAT
GTTACGCAGCAGGGCAGTCGCCCTAAAACAAAGTTAAACATCATGAGGGAAGCGGTGATCGCCGAAGTAT
CGACTCAACTATCAGAGGTAGTTGGCGTCATCGAGCGCCATCTCGAACCGACGTTGCTGGCCGTACATTT
GTACGGCTCCGCAGTGGATGGCGGCCTGAAGCCACACAGTGATATTGATTTGCTGGTTACGGTGACCGTA
AGGCTTGATGAAACAACGCGGCGAGCTTTGATCAACGACCTTTTGGAAACTTCGGCTTCCCCTGGAGAGA
GCGAGATTCTCCGCGCTGTAGAAGTCACCATTGTTGTGCACGACGACATCATTCCGTGGCGTTATCCAGC
TAAGCGCGAACTGCAATTTGGAGAATGGCAGCGCAATGACATTCTTGCAGGTATCTTCGAGCCAGCCACG
ATCGACATTGATCTGGCTATCTTGCTGACAAAAGCAAGAGAACATAGCGTTGCCTTGGTAGGTCCAGCGG
CGGAGGAACTCTTTGATCCGGTTCCTGAACAGGATC
Features (pLannotate 1.2.2; 21 found; start..end, strand, type, name):
    454..562     +  oriT           oriT: incP origin of transfer
    656..1244    +  rep_origin     ori: high-copy-number ColE1/pMB1/pBR322/pUC origin of replication
   1298..2131    -  CDS            pRO1600 Rep: replication protein for the broad-host-range plasmid pRO1600 from Pseudomonas aeruginosa&nbsp
   2210..2249    -  promoter       Pm promoter (fragment): The bacterial Pm promoter is activated by XylS in the presence of benzoate or m-toluate (Marqués et al., 1999).
   2266..2617    +  rep_origin     pRO1600 oriV: broad-host-range origin of replication from Pseudomonas aeruginosa plasmid pRO1600; requires the pRO1600 Rep protein for replication (West et al., 1994)
   2690..2776    -  terminator     rrnB T1 terminator: Escherichia coli rrnB; transcription terminator T1 from the E. coli rrnB gene
   2801..3766    -  CDS            XylS: XylS regulator encoded by the Pseudomonas putida TOL plasmid pWWO; xylS; stimulates transcription from the Pm promoter in the presence of aromatic compounds such as m-toluate or benzoate
   4027..4432    +  CDS            CmR (fragment): chloramphenicol acetyltransferase; cat; confers resistance to chloramphenicol
   4394..4654    -  CDS            YPRA_ECOLX (fragment): Protein predicted: Swiss-Prot protein existence level 4. From Escherichia coli.
   4666..4746    +  promoter       Pm promoter: The bacterial Pm promoter is activated by XylS in the presence of benzoate or m-toluate (Marqués et al., 1999).
   4806..5492    +  CDS            Apobec1: ABEC1_RAT - Experimental evidence at protein level: Swiss-Prot protein existence level 1. Catalytic component of the apolipoprotein B mRNA editing enzyme complex which is responsible for the postranscriptional editing of a CAA codon for Gln to a UAA codon for stop in the APOB mRNA. May also play a role in the epigenetic regulation of gene expression by participating in DNA demethylation. From Rattus norvegicus (Rat).
   5541..9641    +  CDS            cas9: CAS9_STRP1 - Also known as csn1 From Streptococcus pyogenes serotype M1.
   9672..9920    +  CDS            UGI: UNGI_BPPB2 - Experimental evidence at protein level: Swiss-Prot protein existence level 1. This protein binds specifically and reversibly to the host uracil-DNA glycosylase, preventing removal of uracil residues from PBS2 DNA by the host uracil-excision repair system. From Bacillus phage PBS2 (Bacteriophage PBS2).
  10286..10993   +  CDS            Superfolder GFP: Superfolder GFP is a basic (constitutively fluorescent) green fluorescent protein published in 2005, derived from Aequorea victoria. It is reported to be a very rapidly-maturing weak dimer.
  11010..11034   +  CDS            lacZα (fragment): LacZα fragment of β-galactosidase; lacZ fragment
  11045..11139   +  terminator     lambda t0 terminator: transcription terminator from phage lambda
  11162..11209   +  promoter       EM7 promoter: synthetic bacterial promoter&nbsp
  11267..11342   +  misc_RNA       gRNA scaffold: guide RNA scaffold for the Streptococcus pyogenes CRISPR/Cas9 system
  11343..11368   +  misc_feature   MCS (fragment): pUC18/19 multiple cloning site
  11530..11586   +  CDS            GmR (fragment): gentamycin acetyltransferase; aacC1; confers resistance to gentamycin
  11593..308     +  CDS            SmR (across the origin): aminoglycoside adenylyltransferase (Murphy, 1985); aadA; confers resistance to spectinomycin and streptomycin
