[The description below was written by a language model from this plasmid's Addgene catalogue record and pLannotate feature annotations shown in this document.]
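Description:
pCasso is a 12.1 kb CRISPR base-editing plasmid for Pseudomonas and other Gram-negative bacteria, built on the SEVA-format backbone pSEVA448 and derived from pS44i8GH-2. It carries a hybrid replication module. A high-copy ColE1-type origin maintains it in E. coli cloning strains. The broad-host-range pRO1600 oriV supports replication in Pseudomonas, but only when its cognate Rep protein is supplied. Here repA has been placed under the XylS-dependent Pm promoter, so replication in Pseudomonas depends on an inducer such as m-toluate or benzoate. Withdrawing the inducer stops replication, which allows the plasmid to be lost from edited cells ("self-curing"). Selection is by streptomycin/spectinomycin through aadA, and an incP oriT permits conjugative transfer. The short chloramphenicol- and gentamicin-resistance and lacZα matches in the feature table are annotated only as fragments and are not recorded as functional markers.

The payload is a cytidine base editor expressed from a second Pm promoter, controlled by the same plasmid-borne xylS gene (recorded as cured of BsaI sites). The annotated fusion consists of rat APOBEC1 deaminase, a Streptococcus pyogenes Cas9 that the record identifies as the PAM-relaxed SpRY variant, and the phage PBS2 uracil glycosylase inhibitor UGI, which protects the deaminated base from excision repair. A constitutive EM7 promoter drives an sgRNA with the S. pyogenes scaffold and a non-specific spacer, presumably to be replaced with a target-specific one. msfGFP, annotated as superfolder GFP, is expressed from the P14b promoter and provides a fluorescent readout of plasmid presence, which helps identify cured clones. The plasmid is used for largely PAM-unconstrained C-to-T editing of bacterial genomes, followed by easy removal of the vector.
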