Addgene plasmid #207530: pCasso
Purpose: Conditionally-replicating in Pseudomonas plasmid for cytidine base editing based on pS44i8GH-2; oriV(pRO1600/ColE1), xylS (cured of BsaI-sites), Pm→repA, P14b→msfGFP; Pm→CBE:SpRY, PEM7→non-specific sg
Depositing lab: Pablo Ivan Nikel. Depositing organization: Danmarks Tekniske Universitet. Publication: The pAblo.pCasso self-curing vector toolset for unconstrained cytidine and adenine base-editing in Gram-negative bacteria. Kozaeva E, Nielsen ZS, Nieto-Dominguez M, Nikel PI. Nucleic Acids Res. 2024 Jan 5:gkad1236. doi: 10.1093/nar/gkad1236. PubMed 38180826.
Backbone
  Vector backbone: pSEVA448
  Backbone manufacturer: SEVA collection
  Vector type: CRISPR ; Pseudomonas vector
Growth in bacteria
  Bacterial resistance: Streptomycin, 50 μg/mL
  Growth temperature: 37°C
  Growth strain: DH5alpha
  Copy number: High Copy
Gene/Insert
  Gene/Insert name: cytidine base editing; oriV(pRO1600/ColE1), xylS, Pm→repA, P14b→msfGFP; Pm→CBE:SpRY, PEM7→non-specific sgRNA
Terms and licenses: Academic/Nonprofit Terms; Industry Terms: Not Available to Industry
How to cite: pCasso was a gift from Pablo Ivan Nikel (Addgene plasmid # 207530 ; http://n2t.net/addgene:207530 ; RRID:Addgene_207530)
